>Addgene plasmid #159711 | pG20_6xHis_Hyg | addgene full sequence | sequence record 314389 | Addgene NGS Result
TGTCCTCTCCAAATGAAATGAACTTCCTTATATAGAGGAAGGGTCTTGCGAAGGATAGTGGGATTGTGCG
TCATCCCTTACGTCAGTGGAGATGTCACATCAATCCACTTGCTTTGAAGTCGTGGTTGGAACGACTTCTT
TTTCCACGATGCTCCTCGTGGGTGGGGGTCCATCTTTGGGACCACTGTCGGCAGAGGCATCTTGAATGAT
AGCCTTTCCTTTATCGCAATGATGGCATTTGTAGGAGCCACCTTCCTTTTCTACTGTCCTTTCGATGAAG
TGACAGATAGCTGGGCAATGGAATCCGAGGAGGTTTCCCGAAATTACCCTTTGTTGAAAAGTCTCAATAA
AGCTTCGACGAGTCAGTAATAAACGGCGTCAAAGTGGTTGCAGCCGGCACACACGAGTCGTGTTTATCAA
CTCAAAGCACAAATACTTTTCCTCAACCTAAAAATAAGGCAATTAGCCAAAAACAACTTTGCGTGTAAAC
AACGCTCAATACACGTGTCATTTTATTATTAGCTATTGCTTCACCGCCTTAGCTTTCTCGTGACCTAGTC
GTCCTCGTCTTTTCTTCTTCTTCTTCTATAAAACAATACCCAAAGACCTCTTCTTCTTCACAATTCAGAT
TTCAATTTCTCAAAATCTTAAAAACTTTCTCTCAATTCTCTCTACCGTGATCAAGGTAAATTTCTGTGTT
CCTTATTCTCTCAAAATCTTCGATTTTGTTTTCGTTCGATCCCAATTTCGTATATGTTCTTTGGTTTAGA
TTCTGTTAATCTTAGATCGAAGACGATTTTCTGGGTTTGATCGTTAGATATCATCTTAATTCTCGATTAG
GGTTTCATAGATATCATCCGATTTGTTCAAATAATTTGAGTTTTGTCGAATAATTACTCTTCGATTTGTG
ATTTCTATCTAGATCTGGTGTTAGTTTCTAGTTTGTGCGATCGAATTTGTCGATTAATCTGAGTTTTTCT
GATTAACAGACTAGAGTTAACCGGGCTCAGGCCTGGCGCGCCACTAGTGGATCCATCGATAGTACTGTCG
ACCTCGAGGGTACCGCTCCCGGGCATCACCATCACCATCACTAAGAGCTCATATGAAGATGAAGATGAAA
TATTTGGTGTGTCAAATAAATAGCTTGTGTGCTTAAGTTTGTGTTTTTTTCTTGGCTTGTTGTGTTATGA
ATTTGTGGCTTTTTCTAATATTAAATGAATGTAAGATCTCATTATAATGAATAAACAAATGTTTCTATAA
TCCATTGTGAATGTTTTGTTGGATCTCTTCTGCAGCATATAACTACTGTATGTGCTATGGTATGGACTAT
GGAATATGATTAAAGATAAGGAATTCAGATCGGCTGAGTGGCTCCTTCAACGTTGCGGTTCTGTCAGTTC
CAAACGTAAAACGGCTTGTCCCGCGTCATCGGCGGGGGTCATAACGTGACTCCCTTAATTCTCCGCTCAT
GATCAGATTGTCGTTTCCCGCCTTCAGTTTAAACTATCAGTGTTTGACAGGATATATTGGCGGGTAAACT
AAGTCGCTGTATGTGTTTGTTTGAGATCTCATGTGAGCAAAAGGCCAGCAAAAGGCCAGGAACCGTAAAA
AGGCCGCGTTGCTGGCGTTTTTCCATAGGCTCCGCCCCCCTGACGAGCATCACAAAAATCGACGCTCAAG
TCAGAGGTGGCGAAACCCGACAGGACTATAAAGATACCAGGCGTTTCCCCCTGGAAGCTCCCTCGTGCGC
TCTCCTGTTCCGACCCTGCCGCTTACCGGATACCTGTCCGCCTTTCTCCCTTCGGGAAGCGTGGCGCTTT
CTCATAGCTCACGCTGTAGGTATCTCAGTTCGGTGTAGGTCGTTCGCTCCAAGCTGGGCTGTGTGCACGA
ACCCCCCGTTCAGCCCGACCGCTGCGCCTTATCCGGTAACTATCGTCTTGAGTCCAACCCGGTAAGACAC
GACTTATCGCCACTGGCAGCAGCCACTGGTAACAGGATTAGCAGAGCGAGGTATGTAGGCGGTGCTACAG
AGTTCTTGAAGTGGTGGCCTAACTACGGCTACACTAGAAGAACAGTATTTGGTATCTGCGCTCTGCTGAA
GCCAGTTACCTTCGGAAGAAGAGTTGGTAGCTCTTGATCCGGCAAACAAACCACCGCTGGTAGCGGTGGT
TTTTTTGTTTGCAAGCAGCAGATTACGCGCAGAAAAAAAGGATCTCAAGAAGATCCTTTGATCTTTTCTA
CGGGGTCTGACGCTCAGTGGAACGAAAACTCACGTTAAGGGATTTTGGTCATGAGATTATCAAAAAGGAT
CTTCACCTAGATCCTTTTAAATTAAAAATGAAGTTTTAAATCAATCTAAAGTATATATGTGTAACATTGG
TCTAGTGATTAGAAAAACTCATCGAGCATCAAATGAAACTGCAATTTATTCATATCAGGATTATCAATAC
CATATTTTTGAAAAAGCCGTTTCTGTAATGAAGGAGAAAACTCACCGAGGCAGTTCCATAGGATGGCAAG
ATCCTGGTATCGGTCTGCGATTCCGACTCGTCCAACATCAATACAACCTATTAATTTCCCCTCGTCAAAA
ATAAGGTTATCAAGTGAGAAATCACCATGAGTGACGACTGAATCCGGTGAGAATGGCAAAAGTTTATGCA
TTTCTTTCCAGACTTGTTCAACAGGCCAGCCATTACGCTCGTCATCAAAATCACTCGCATCAACCAAACC
GTTATTCATTCGTGATTGCGCCTGAGCGAGACGAAATACGCGATCGCTGTTAAAAGGACAATTACAAACA
GGAATCGAATGCAACCGGCGCAGGAACACTGCCAGCGCATCAACAATATTTTCACCTGAATCAGGATATT
CTTCTAATACCTGGAATGCTGTTTTCCCTGGGATCGCAGTGGTGAGTAACCATGCATCATCAGGAGTACG
GATAAAATGCTTGATGGTCGGAAGAGGCATAAATTCCGTCAGCCAGTTTAGTCTGACCATCTCATCTGTA
ACATCATTGGCAACGCTACCTTTGCCATGTTTCAGAAACAACTCTGGCGCATCGGGCTTCCCATACAATC
GGTAGATTGTCGCACCTGATTGCCCGACATTATCGCGAGCCCATTTATACCCATATAAATCAGCATCCAT
GTTGGAATTTAATCGCGGCCTTGAGCAAGACGTTTCCCGTTGAATATGGCTCATAACACCCCTTGTATTA
CTGTTTATGTAAGCAGACAGTTTTATTGTTCATGATGATATATTTTTATCTTGTGCAATGTAACATCAGA
GATTTTGAGACACAACGTGGCTTTGTTGAATAAATCGAACTTTTGCTGAGTTGAAGGATCAGATCACGCA
TCTTCCCGACAACGCAGACCGTTCCGTGGCAAAGCAAAAGTTCAAAATCACCAACTGGTCCACCTACAAC
AAAGCTCTCATCAACCGTGGCTCCCTCACTTTCTGGCTGGATGATGGGGCGATTCAGGCGATCCCCATCC
AACAGCCCGCCGTCGAGCGGGCTTTTTTATCCCCGGAAGCCTGTGGATAGAGGGTAGTTATCCACGTGAA
ACCGCTAATGCCCCGCAAAGCCTTGATTCACGGGGCTTTCCGGCCCGCTCCAAAAACTATCCACGTGAAA
TCGCTAATCAGGGTACGTGAAATCGCTAATCGGAGTACGTGAAATCGCTAATAAGGTCACGTGAAATCGC
TAATCAAAAAGGCACGTGAGAACGCTAATAGCCCTTTCAGATCAACAGCTTGCAAACACCCCTCGCTCCG
GCAAGTAGTTACAGCAAGTAGTATGTTCAATTAGCTTTTCAATTATGAATATATATATCAATTATTGGTC
GCCCTTGGCTTGTGGACAATGCGCTACGCGCACCGGCTCCGCCCGTGGACAACCGCAAGCGGTTGCCCAC
CGTCGAGCGCCTTTGCCCACAACCCGGCGGCCGGCCGCAACAGATCGTTTTATAAATTTTTTTTTTTGAA
AAAGAAAAAGCCCGAAAGGCGGCAACCTCTCGGGCTTCTGGATTTCCGATCCCCGGAATTAGATCTTGGC
AGGATATATTGTGGTGTAACGTTATCGATCTGGATTTTAGTACTGGATTTTGGTTTTAGGAATTAGAAAT
TTTATTGATAGAAGTATTTTACAAATACAAATACATACTAAGGGTTTCTTATATGCTCAACACATGAGCG
AAACCCTATAAGAACCCTAATTTCCCTTATCGGGAAACTACTCACACATTATTTATGGAGAAAATAGAGA
GAGATAGATTTGTAGAGAGAGACTGGTGATTTCAGCGTACCGAATTAATTCCTGAATCACTGCGACCGGC
CCTCCCGCGACCCAGCCGAGCGAGCTTAGCGAACTGTGGACGAGAACTGTGCCACCAAGCGTAAGGCCGT
TCTCTCGCATTTGCCTTGCTAGGCTCGCGCGAGTTGCTGGCTGAGGCGTTCTCGAAATCAGCTCTTGTTC
GGTCGGCATCTACTCTATTCCTTTGCCCTCGGACGAGTGCTGGGGCGTCGGTTTCCACTATCGGCGAGTA
CTTCTACACAGCCATCGGTCCAGACGGCCGCGCTTCTGCGGGCGATTTGTGTACGCCCGACAGTCCCGGC
TCCGGATCGGACGATTGCGTCGCATCGACCCTGCGCCCAAGCTGCATCATCGAAATTGCCGTCAACCAAG
CTCTGATAGAGTTGGTCAAGACCAATGCGGAGCATATACGCCCGGAGCCTTGGCGATCCTGCAAGCTCCG
GATGCCTCCGCTCGAAGTAGCGCGTCTGCTGCTCCATACAAGCCAACCACGGCCTCCAGAAGAAGATGTT
GGCGACCTCGTATTGGGAATCCCCGAACATCGCCTCGCTCCAGTCAATGACCGCTGTTATGCGGCCATTG
TCCGTCAGGACATTGTTGGAGCCGAAATCCGCGTGCACGAGGTGCCGGACTTCGGGGCAGTCCTCGGCCC
AAAGCATCAGCTCATCGAGAGCCTGCGCGACGGACGCACTGACGGTGTCGTCCATCACAGTTTGCCAGTG
ATACACATGGGGATCAGCAATCGCGCATATGAAATCACGCCATGTAGTGTATTGACCGATTCCTTGCGGT
CCGAATGGGCCGAACCCGCTCGTCTGGCTAAGATCGGCCGCAGCGATAGCATCCATAGCCTCCGCGACCG
GCTGAAGAACAGCGGGCAGTTCGGTTTCAGGCAGGTCTTGCAACGTGACACCCTGTGCACGGCGGGAGAT
GCAATAGGTCAGGCTCTCGCTGAACTCCCCAATGTCAAGCACTTCCGGAATCGGGAGCGCGGCCGATGCA
AAGTGCCGATAAACATAACGATCTTTGTAGAAACCATCGGCGCAGCTATTTACCCGCAGGACATATCCAC
GCCCTCCTACATCGAAGCTGAAAGCACGAGATTCTTCGCCCTCCGAGAGCTGCATCAGGTCGGAGACGCT
GTCGAACTTTTCGATCAGAAACTTCTCGACAGACGTCGCGGTGAGTTCAGGCTTTTTCATAGGGGGGATC
AGCTTGGGC
Features (pLannotate 1.2.2; 14 found; start..end, strand, type, name):
      1..346     -  promoter       CaMV 35S promoter: strong constitutive promoter from cauliflower mosaic virus
      3..49      -  promoter       minimal CaMV 35S promoter: minimal 35S promoter from cauliflower mosaic virus
   1074..1091    +  CDS            7xHis (fragment): 6xHis affinity tag
   1102..1350    +  terminator     HSP terminator: efficient transcription terminator from the Arabidopsis thaliana heat shock protein 18.2 gene (Nagaya et al., 2010)
   1361..1391    -  promoter       NOS promoter (fragment): nopaline synthase promoter
   1515..1539    +  misc_feature   RB T-DNA repeat: right border repeat from nopaline C58 T-DNA
   1630..2218    -  rep_origin     ori: high-copy-number ColE1/pMB1/pBR322/pUC origin of replication
   2389..3204    -  CDS            KanR: aminoglycoside phosphotransferase; aph(3')-Ia; confers resistance to kanamycin in bacteria or G418 (Geneticin®) in eukaryotes
   3389..3490    +  CDS            TRA2_ECOLX (fragment): Protein predicted: Swiss-Prot protein existence level 4. Required for transposition of transposon Tn903. From Escherichia coli.
   3495..3930    +  rep_origin     pSa ori: origin of replication from bacterial plasmid pSa
   4057..4079    +  misc_feature   LB T-DNA repeat: left border repeat from nopaline C58 T-DNA (truncated)
   4087..4263    -  polyA_signal   CaMV poly(A) signal: cauliflower mosaic virus polyadenylation signal
   4313..4477    -  CDS            yokD (fragment): YOKD_BACSU - Experimental evidence at protein level: Swiss-Prot protein existence level 1. May contribute to antibiotic resistance. From Bacillus subtilis (strain 168).
   4498..5520    -  CDS            hph: KHYB_ECOLX - Experimental evidence at protein level: Swiss-Prot protein existence level 1. The aminoglycoside phosphotransferases achieve inactivation of their antibiotic substrates by phosphorylation. Only phosphorylates hygromycin and closely related compounds such as demethyl analogs and destomycin. From Escherichia coli.
