[The description below was written by a language model from this plasmid's Addgene catalogue record and pLannotate feature annotations shown in this document.]
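Description:
pG20_6xHis_Hyg is an empty plant expression backbone of 5,539 bp from an updated pGREEN-based vector suite. It is designed as a small binary vector for cloning a gene of interest and expressing it in planta. In E. coli it is maintained at high copy through a ColE1/pUC-type origin and selected with kanamycin via an aph(3')-Ia KanR gene. It also carries the pSa origin typical of pGREEN vectors. This origin supports replication in Agrobacterium, but in pGREEN systems it generally depends on replication functions supplied in trans by a helper plasmid. The record itself does not mention a helper.

The annotated nopaline-type left and right T-DNA border repeats delimit the region intended for transfer into the plant genome. Next to the left border is the plant selection cassette. It consists of a CaMV 35S promoter, which spans the sequence origin on the reverse strand, driving the hph hygromycin phosphotransferase gene and ending in the CaMV polyadenylation signal. A short "yokD" fragment annotated between hph and the poly(A) signal is probably a homology artefact, not a functional element.

Towards the right border lies the expression cassette for the user's insert. A 6xHis coding segment is followed directly by the Arabidopsis HSP18.2 terminator, so an open reading frame cloned in frame upstream gains a C-terminal His tag for detection or affinity purification. The roughly 700 bp between the 35S promoter and the His tag are unannotated. Neither the feature table nor the catalogue fields identify the promoter driving the insert or the cloning sites. A small NOS promoter fragment near the right border appears to be a remnant.
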