Addgene plasmid #159711: pG20_6xHis_Hyg
Purpose: (Empty Backbone) pGREEN-based cloning construct for expression in planta
Depositing lab: Hans-Henning Kunz. Depositing organization: Washington State University. Publication: An updated pGREEN-based vector suite for cost-effective cloning in plant molecular biology. Pratt AI, Knoblauch J, Kunz HH. MicroPubl Biol. 2020 Oct 7;2020. doi: 10.17912/micropub.biology.000317. PubMed 33274321.
Backbone
  Vector backbone: pGREEN
  Backbone size (bp): 5539
  Vector type: Plant Expression
  Selectable markers: Hygromycin
  Tag / fusion protein: His (C terminal on backbone)
Growth in bacteria
  Bacterial resistance: Kanamycin, 50 μg/mL
  Growth temperature: 37°C
  Growth strain: DH5alpha
  Copy number: High Copy
Gene/Insert
  Gene/Insert name: None
  Tag / fusion protein: His (C terminal on backbone)
Terms and licenses: Academic/Nonprofit Terms; Industry Terms: Not Available to Industry
Depositor comments: Empty pGREEN expression vector for cloning; HSP terminator
How to cite: pG20_6xHis_Hyg was a gift from Hans-Henning Kunz (Addgene plasmid # 159711 ; http://n2t.net/addgene:159711 ; RRID:Addgene_159711)
